>Addgene plasmid #36913 | pJJH1260 | depositor full sequence | sequence record 46149 | pJJH1260 sequence 12640 bps
GGATCCCCTGAAAAGGCTGTTTAAGTTGGGTAAACCGCTCCCAGCCGACGACGAGCAAGACGAAGACAGA
AGACGCGCTCTGCTAGATGAAACAAAGGCGTGGTTTAGAGTAGGTATAACAGGCACTTTAGCAGTGGCCG
TGACGACCCGGTATGAGGTAGACAATATTACACCTGTCCTACTGGCATTGAGAACTTTTGCCCAGAGCAA
AAGAGCATTCCAAGCCATCAGAGGGGAAATAAAGCATCTCTACGGTGGTCCTAAATAGTCAGCATAGTAC
ATTTCATCTGACTAATACTACAACACCACCACCTCTAGACGCGTAGATCTCACGTGAGCATGCAGGCCTT
GGGCCCAATGATCCGACCAGCAAAACTCGATGTACTTCCGAGGAACTGATGTGCATAATGCATCAGGCTG
GTACATTAGATCCCCGCTTACCGCGGGCAATATAGCAACACTAAAAACTCGATGTACTTCCGAGGAAGCG
CAGTGCATAATGCTGCGCAGTGTTGCCACATAACCACTATATTAACCATTTATCTAGCGGACGCCAAAAA
CTCAATGTATTTCTGAGGAAGCGTGGTGCATAATGCCACGCAGCGTCTGCATAACTTTTATTATTTCTTT
TATTAATCAACAAAATTTTGTTTTTAACATTTCAAAAAAAAAAAAAAAAAAAAAAAAAAAAAAAAGGGGA
ATTCCTCGATTAATTAAGCGGCCGCTCGAGAGCTCTAATTTGTGAGTTTAGTATACATGCATTTACTTAT
AATACAGTTTTTTAGTTTTGCTGGCCGCATCTTCTCAAATATGCTTCCCAGCCTGCTTTTCTGTAACGTT
CACCCTCTACCTTAGCATCCCTTCCCTTTGCAAATAGTCCTCTTCCAACAATAATAATGTCAGATCCTGT
AGAGACCACATCATCCACGGTTCTATACTGTTGACCCAATGCGTCTCCCTTGTCATCTAAACCCACACCG
GGTGTCATAATCAACCAATCGTAACCTTCATCTCTTCCACCCATGTCTCTTTGAGCAATAAAGCCGATAA
CAAAATCTTTGTCGCTCTTCGCAATGTCAACAGTACCCTTAGTATATTCTCCAGTAGATAGGGAGCCCTT
GCATGACAATTCTGCTAACATCAAAAGGCCTCTAGGTTCCTTTGTTACTTCTTCTGCCGCCTGCTTCAAA
CCGCTAACAATACCTGGGCCCACCACACCGTGTGCATTCGTAATGTCTGCCCATTCTGCTATTCTGTATA
CACCCGCAGAGTACTGCAATTTGACTGTATTACCAATGTCAGCAAATTTTCTGTCTTCGAAGAGTAAAAA
ATTGTACTTGGCGGATAATGCCTTTAGCGGCTTAACTGTGCCCTCCATGGAAAAATCAATCAAGATATCC
ACATGTGTTTTTAGTAAACAAATTTTGGGACCTAATGCTTCAACTAACTCCAGTAATTCCTTGGTGGTAC
GAACATCCAATGAAGCACACAAGTTTGTTTGCTTTTCGTGCATGATATTAAATAGCTTGGCAGCAACAGG
ACTAGGATGAGTAGCAGCACGTTCCTTATATGTAGCTTTCGACATGATTTATCTTCGTTTCGGTTTTTGT
TCTGTGCAGTTGGGTTAAGAATACTGGGCAATTTCATGTTTCTTCAACACTACATATGCGTATATATACC
AATCTAAGTCTGTGCTCCTTCCTTCGTTCTTCCTTCTGTTCGGAGATTACCGAATCAAAAAAATTTCAAG
GAAACCGAAATCAAAAAAAAGAATAAAAAAAAAATGATGAATTGAAAAGCACTTGTTACCCATCATTGAA
TTTTGAACATCCGAACCTGGGAGTTTTCCCTGAAACAGATAGTATATTTGAACCTGTATAATAATATATA
GTCTAGCGCTTTACGGAAGACAATGTATGTATTTCGGTTCCTGGAGAAACTATTGCATCTATTGCATAGG
TAATCTTGCACGTCGCATCCCCGGTTCATTTTCTGCGTTTCCATCTTGCACTTCAATAGCATATCTTTGT
TAACGAAGCATCTGTGCTTCATTTTGTAGAACAAAAAAGCAACGCGAGAGCGCTAATTTTTCAAACAAAG
AATCTGAGCTGCATTTTTACAGAACAGAAATGCAACGCGAAAGCGCTATTTTACCAACGAAGAATCTGTG
CTTCATTTTTGTAAAACAAAAATGCAACGCGAGAGCGCTAATTTTTCAAACAAAGAATCTGAGCTGCATT
TTTACAGAACAGAAATGCAACGCGAGAGCGCTATTTTACCAACAAAGAATCTATACTTCCTTTTTGTTCT
ACAAAAATGCATCCCGAGAGCGCTATTTTTCTAACAAAGCATCTTAGATTACTTTTTTTCTCCTTTGTGC
GCTCTATAATGCAGTCTCTTGATAACTTTTTGCACTGTAGGTCCGTTAAGGTTAGAAGAAGGCTACTTTG
GTGTCTATCTTCTCTTCCATAAAAAAAGCCTGACTCCACTTCCCGCGTTTACTGATTACTAGCGAAGCTG
CGGGTGCATTTTTTCAAGATAAAGGCATCCCCGATTATATTCTATACCGATGTGGATTGCGCATACTTTG
TGAACAGAAAGTGATAGCGTTGATGATTCTTCATTGGTCAGAAAATTATGAACGGTTTCTTCTATTTTGT
CTCTATATACTACGTATAGGAAATGTTTACATTTTCGTATTGTTTTCGATTCACTCTATGAATAGTTCTT
ACTACAATTTTTTTGTCTAAAGAGTAATACTAGAGATAAACATAAAAAATGTAGAGGTCGAGTTTAGATG
CAAGTTCAAGGAGCGAAAGGTGGATGGGTAGGTTATATAGGGATATAGCACAGAGATATATAGCAAAGAG
ATACTTTTGAGCAATGTTTGTGGAAGCGGTATTCGCAATATTTTAGTAGCTCGTTACAGTCCGGTGCGTT
TTTGGTTTTTTGAAAGTGCGTCTTCAGAGCGCTTTTGGTTTTCAAAAGCGCTCTGAAGTTCCTATACTTT
CTAGCTAGAGAATAGGAACTTCGGAATAGGAACTTCAAAGCGTTTCCGAAAACGAGCGCTTCCGAAAATG
CAACGCGAGCTGCGCACATACAGCTCACTGTTCACGTCGCACCTATATCTGCGTGTTGCCTGTATATATA
TATACATGAGAAGAACGGCATAGTGCGTGTTTATGCTTAAATGCGTTATGGTGCACTCTCAGTACAATCT
GCTCTGATGCCGCATAGTTAAGCCAGCCCCGACACCCGCCAACACCCGCTGACGCGCCCTGACGGGCTTG
TCTGCTCCCGGCATCCGCTTACAGACAAGCTGTGACCGTCTCCGGGAGCTGCATGTGTCAGAGGTTTTCA
CCGTCATCACCGAAACGCGCGAGACGAAAGGGCCTCGTGATACGCCTATTTTTATAGGTTAATGTCATGA
TAATAATGGTTTCTTAGACGTCAGGTGGCACTTTTCGGGGAAATGTGCGCGGAACCCCTATTTGTTTATT
TTTCTAAATACATTCAAATATGTATCCGCTCATGAGACAATAACCCTGATAAATGCTTCAATAATATTGA
AAAAGGAAGAGTATGAGTATTCAACATTTCCGTGTCGCCCTTATTCCCTTTTTTGCGGCATTTTGCCTTC
CTGTTTTTGCTCACCCAGAAACGCTGGTGAAAGTAAAAGATGCTGAAGATCAGTTGGGTGCACGAGTGGG
TTACATCGAACTGGATCTCAACAGCGGTAAGATCCTTGAGAGTTTTCGCCCCGAAGAACGTTTTCCAATG
ATGAGCACTTTTAAAGTTCTGCTATGTGGCGCGGTATTATCCCGTGTTGACGCCGGGCAAGAGCAACTCG
GTCGCCGCATACACTATTCTCAGAATGACTTGGTTGAGTACTCACCAGTCACAGAAAAGCATCTTACGGA
TGGCATGACAGTAAGAGAATTATGCAGTGCTGCCATAACCATGAGTGATAACACTGCGGCCAACTTACTT
CTGACAACGATCGGAGGACCGAAGGAGCTAACCGCTTTTTTGCACAACATGGGGGATCATGTAACTCGCC
TTGATCGTTGGGAACCGGAGCTGAATGAAGCCATACCAAACGACGAGCGTGACACCACGATGCCTGTAGC
AATGGCAACAACGTTGCGCAAACTATTAACTGGCGAACTACTTACTCTAGCTTCCCGGCAACAATTAATA
GACTGGATGGAGGCGGATAAAGTTGCAGGACCACTTCTGCGCTCGGCCCTTCCGGCTGGCTGGTTTATTG
CTGATAAATCTGGAGCCGGTGAGCGTGGGTCTCGCGGTATCATTGCAGCACTGGGGCCAGATGGTAAGCC
CTCCCGTATCGTAGTTATCTACACGACGGGGAGTCAGGCAACTATGGATGAACGAAATAGACAGATCGCT
GAGATAGGTGCCTCACTGATTAAGCATTGGTAACTGTCAGACCAAGTTTACTCATATATACTTTAGATTG
ATTTAAAACTTCATTTTTAATTTAAAAGGATCTAGGTGAAGATCCTTTTTGATAATCTCATGACCAAAAT
CCCTTAACGTGAGTTTTCGTTCCACTGAGCGTCAGACCCCGTAGAAAAGATCAAAGGATCTTCTTGAGAT
CCTTTTTTTCTGCGCGTAATCTGCTGCTTGCAAACAAAAAAACCACCGCTACCAGCGGTGGTTTGTTTGC
CGGATCAAGAGCTACCAACTCTTTTTCCGAAGGTAACTGGCTTCAGCAGAGCGCAGATACCAAATACTGT
CCTTCTAGTGTAGCCGTAGTTAGGCCACCACTTCAAGAACTCTGTAGCACCGCCTACATACCTCGCTCTG
CTAATCCTGTTACCAGTGGCTGCTGCCAGTGGCGATAAGTCGTGTCTTACCGGGTTGGACTCAAGACGAT
AGTTACCGGATAAGGCGCAGCGGTCGGGCTGAACGGGGGGTTCGTGCACACAGCCCAGCTTGGAGCGAAC
GACCTACACCGAACTGAGATACCTACAGCGTGAGCATTGAGAAAGCGCCACGCTTCCCGAAGGGAGAAAG
GCGGACAGGTATCCGGTAAGCGGCAGGGTCGGAACAGGAGAGCGCACGAGGGAGCTTCCAGGGGGAAACG
CCTGGTATCTTTATAGTCCTGTCGGGTTTCGCCACCTCTGACTTGAGCGTCGATTTTTGTGATGCTCGTC
AGGGGGGCGGAGCCTATGGAAAAACGCCAGCAACGCGAGCTCGTATGGACATATTGTCGTTAGAACGCGG
CTACAATTAATACATAACCTTATGTATCATACACATACGATTTAGGGGACACTATAGATTGACGGCGTAG
TACACACTATTGAATCAAACAGCCGACCAATTGCACTACCATCACAATGGAGAAGCCAGTAGTAAACGTA
GACGTAGACCCCCAGAGTCCGTTTGTCGTGCAACTGCAAAAAAGCTTCCCGCAATTTGAGGTAGTAGCAC
AGCAGGTCACTCCAAATGACCATGCTAATGCCAGAGCATTTTCGCATCTGGCCAGTAAACTAATCGAGCT
GGAGGTTCCTACCACAGCGACGATCTTGGACATAGGCAGCGCACCGGCTCGTAGAATGTTTTCCGAGCAC
CAGTATCATTGTGTCTGCCCCATGCGTAGTCCAGAAGACCCGGACCGCATGATGAAATACGCCAGTAAAC
TGGCGGAAAAAGCGTGCAAGATTACAAACAAGAACTTGCATGAGAAGATTAAGGATCTCCGGACCGTACT
TGATACGCCGGATGCTGAAACACCATCGCTCTGCTTTCACAACGATGTTACCTGCAACATGCGTGCCGAA
TATTCCGTCATGCAGGACGTGTATATCAACGCTCCCGGAACTATCTATCATCAGGCTATGAAAGGCGTGC
GGACCCTGTACTGGATTGGCTTCGACACCACCCAGTTCATGTTCTCGGCTATGGCAGGTTCGTACCCTGC
GTACAACACCAACTGGGCCGACGAGAAAGTCCTTGAAGCGCGTAACATCGGACTTTGCAGCACAAAGCTG
AGTGAAGGTAGGACAGGAAAATTGTCGATAATGAGGAAGAAGGAGTTGAAGCCCGGGTCGCGGGTTTATT
TCTCCGTAGGATCGACACTTTATCCAGAACACAGAGCCAGCTTGCAGAGCTGGCATCTTCCATCGGTGTT
CCACTTGAATGGAAAGCAGTCGTACACTTGCCGCTGTGATACAGTGGTGAGTTGCGAAGGCTACGTAGTG
AAGAAAATCACCATCAGTCCCGGGATCACGGGAGAAACCGTGGGATACGCGGTTACACACAATAGCGAGG
GCTTCTTGCTATGCAAAGTTACTGACACAGTAAAAGGAGAACGGGTATCGTTCCCTGTGTGCACGTACAT
CCCGGCCACCATATGCGATCAGATGACTGGTATAATGGCCACGGATATATCACCTGACGATGCACAAAAA
CTTCTGGTTGGGCTCAACCAGCGAATTGTCATTAACGGTAGGACTAACAGGAACACCAACACCATGCAAA
ATTACCTTCTGCCGATCATAGCACAAGGGTTCAGCAAATGGGCTAAGGAGCGCAAGGATGATCTTGATAA
CGAGAAAATGCTGGGTACTAGAGAACGCAAGCTTACGTATGGCTGCTTGTGGGCGTTTCGCACTAAGAAA
GTACATTCGTTTTATCGCCCACCTGGAACGCAGACCTGCGTAAAAGTCCCAGCCTCTTTTAGCGCTTTTC
CCATGTCGTCCGTATGGACGACCTCTTTGCCCATGTCGCTGAGGCAGAAATTGAAACTGGCATTGCAACC
AAAGAAGGAGGAAAAACTGCTGCAGGTCTCGGAGGAATTAGTCATGGAGGCCAAGGCTGCTTTTGAGGAT
GCTCAGGAGGAAGCCAGAGCGGAGAAGCTCCGAGAAGCACTTCCACCATTAGTGGCAGACAAAGGCATCG
AGGCAGCCGCAGAAGTTGTCTGCGAAGTGGAGGGGCTCCAGGCGGACATCGGAGCAGCATTAGTTGAAAC
CCCGCGCGGTCACGTAAGGATAATACCTCAAGCAAATGACCGTATGATCGGACAGTATATCGTTGTCTCG
CCAAACTCTGTGCTGAAGAATGCCAAACTCGCACCAGCGCACCCGCTAGCAGATCAGGTTAAGATCATAA
CACACTCCGGAAGATCAGGAAGGTACGCGGTCGAACCATACGACGCTAAAGTACTGATGCCAGCAGGAGG
TGCCGTACCATGGCCAGAATTCCTAGCACTGAGTGAGAGCGCCACGTTAGTGTACAACGAAAGAGAGTTT
GTGAACCGCAAACTATACCACATTGCCATGCATGGCCCCGCCAAGAATACAGAAGAGGAGCAGTACAAGG
TTACAAAGGCAGAGCTTGCAGAAACAGAGTACGTGTTTGACGTGGACAAGAAGCGTTGCGTTAAGAAGGA
AGAAGCCTCAGGTCTGGTCCTCTCGGGAGAACTGACCAACCCTCCCTATCATGAGCTAGCTCTGGAGGGA
CTGAAGACCCGACCTGCGGTCCCGTACAAGGTCGAAACAATAGGAGTGATAGGCACACCGGGGTCGGGCA
AGTCAGCTATTATCAAGTCAACTGTCACGGCACGAGATCTTGTTACCAGCGGAAAGAAAGAAAATTGTCG
CGAAATTGAGGCCGACGTGCTAAGACTGAGGGGTATGCAGATTACGTCGAAGACAGTAGATTCGGTTATG
CTCAACGGATGCCACAAAGCCGTAGAAGTGCTGTACGTTGACGAAGCGTTCGCGTGCCACGCAGGAGCAC
TACTTGCCTTGATTGCTATCGTCAGGCCCCGCAAGAAGGTAGTACTATGCGGAGACCCCATGCAATGCGG
ATTCTTCAACATGATGCAACTAAAGGTACATTTCAATCACCCTGAAAAAGACATATGCACCAAGACATTC
TACAAGTATATCTCCCGGCGTTGCACACAGCCAGTTACAGCTATTGTATCGACACTGCATTACGATGGAA
AGATGAAAACCACGAACCCGTGCAAGAAGAACATTGAAATCGATATTACAGGGGCCACAAAGCCGAAGCC
AGGGGATATCATCCTGACATGTTTCCGCGGGTGGGTTAAGCAATTGCAAATCGACTATCCCGGACATGAA
GTAATGACAGCCGCGGCCTCACAAGGGCTAACCAGAAAAGGAGTGTATGCCGTCCGGCAAAAAGTCAATG
AAAACCCACTGTACGCGATCACATCAGAGCATGTGAACGTGTTGCTCACCCGCACTGAGGACAGGCTAGT
GTGGAAAACCTTGCAGGGCGACCCATGGATTAAGCAGCCCACTAACATACCTAAAGGAAACTTTCAGGCT
ACTATAGAGGACTGGGAAGCTGAACACAAGGGAATAATTGCTGCAATAAACAGCCCCACTCCCCGTGCCA
ATCCGTTCAGCTGCAAGACCAACGTTTGCTGGGCGAAAGCATTGGAACCGATACTAGCCACGGCCGGTAT
CGTACTTACCGGTTGCCAGTGGAGCGAACTGTTCCCACAGTTTGCGGATGACAAACCACATTCGGCCATT
TACGCCTTAGACGTAATTTGCATTAAGTTTTTCGGCATGGACTTGACAAGCGGACTGTTTTCTAAACAGA
GCATCCCACTAACGTACCATCCCGCCGATTCAGCGAGGCCGGTAGCTCATTGGGACAACAGCCCAGGAAC
CCGCAAGTATGGGTACGATCACGCCATTGCCGCCGAACTCTCCCGTAGATTTCCGGTGTTCCAGCTAGCT
GGGAAGGGCACACAACTTGATTTGCAGACGGGGAGAACCAGAGTTATCTCTGCACAGCATAACCTGGTCC
CGGTGAACCGCAATCTTCCTCACGCCTTAGTCCCCGAGTACAAGGAGAAGCAACCCGGCCCGGTCAAAAA
ATTCTTGAACCAGTTCAAACACCACTCAGTACTTGTGGTATCAGAGGAAAAAATTGAAGCTCCCCGTAAG
AGAATCGAATGGATCGCCCCGATTGGCATAGCCGGTGCAGATAAGAACTACAACCTGGCTTTCGGGTTTC
CGCCGCAGGCACGGTACGACCTGGTGTTCATCAACATTGGAACTAAATACAGAAACCACCACTTTCAGCA
GTGCGAAGACCATGCGGCGACCTTAAAAACCCTTTCGCGTTCGGCCCTGAATTGCCTTAACCCAGGAGGC
ACCCTCGTGGTGAAGTCCTATGGCTACGCCGACCGCAACAGTGAGGACGTAGTCACCGCTCTTGCCAGAA
AGTTTGTCAGGGTGTCTGCAGCGAGACCAGATTGTGTCTCAAGCAATACAGAAATGTACCTGATTTTCCG
ACAACTAGACAACAGCCGTACACGGCAATTCACCCCGCACCATCTGAATTGCGTGATTTCGTCCGTGTAT
GAGGGTACAAGAGATGGAGTTGGAGCCGCGCCGTCATACCGCACCAAAAGGGAGAATATTGCTGACTGTC
AAGAGGAAGCAGTTGTCAACGCAGCCAATCCGCTGGGTAGACCAGGCGAAGGAGTCTGCCGTGCCATCTA
TAAACGTTGGCCGACCAGTTTTACCGATTCAGCCACGGAGACAGGCACCGCAAGAATGACTGTGTGCCTA
GGAAAGAAAGTGATCCACGCGGTCGGCCCTGATTTCCGGAAGCACCCAGAAGCAGAAGCCTTGAAATTGC
TACAAAACGCCTACCATGCAGTGGCAGACTTAGTAAATGAACATAACATCAAGTCTGTCGCCATTCCACT
GCTATCTACAGGCATTTACGCAGCCGGAAAAGACCGCCTTGAAGTATCACTTAACTGCTTGACAACCGCG
CTAGACAGAACTGACGCGGACGTAACCATCTATTGCCTGGATAAGAAGTGGAAGGAAAGAATCGACGCGG
CACTCCAACTTAAGGAGTCTGTAACAGAGCTGAAGGATGAAGATATGGAGATCGACGATGAGTTAGTATG
GATTCATCCAGACAGTTGCTTGAAGGGAAGAAAGGGATTCAGTACTACAAAAGGAAAATTGTATTCGTAC
TTCGAAGGCACCAAATTCCATCAAGCAGCAAAAGACATGGCGGAGATAAAGGTCCTGTTCCCTAATGACC
AGGAAAGTAATGAACAACTGTGTGCCTACATATTGGGTGAGACCATGGAAGCAATCCGCGAAAAGTGCCC
GGTCGACCATAACCCGTCGTCTAGCCCGCCCAAAACGTTGCCGTGCCTTTGCATGTATGCCATGACGCCA
GAAAGGGTCCACAGACTTAGAAGCAATAACGTCAAAGAAGTTACAGTATGCTCCTCCACCCCCCTTCCTA
AGCACAAAATTAAGAATGTTCAGAAGGTTCAGTGCACGAAAGTAGTCCTGTTTAATCCGCACACTCCCGC
ATTCGTTCCCGCCCGTAAGTACATAGAAGTGCCAGAACAGCCTACCGCTCCTCCTGCACAGGCCGAGGAG
GCCCCCGAAGTTGTAGCGACACCGTCACCATCTACAGCTGATAACACCTCGCTTGATGTCACAGACATCT
CACTGGATATGGATGACAGTAGCGAAGGCTCACTTTTTTCGAGCTTTAGCGGATCGGACAACTCTATTAC
TAGTATGGACAGTTGGTCGTCAGGACCTAGTTCACTAGAGATAGTAGACCGAAGGCAGGTGGTGGTGGCT
GACGTTCATGCCGTCCAAGAGCCTGCCCCTATTCCACCGCCAAGGCTAAAGAAGATGGCCCGCCTGGCAG
CGGCAAGAAAAGAGCCCACTCCACCGGCAAGCAATAGCTCTGAGTCCCTCCACCTCTCTTTTGGTGGGGT
ATCCATGTCCCTCGGATCAATTTTCGACGGAGAGACGGCCCGCCAGGCAGCGGTACAACCCCTGGCAACA
GGCCCCACGGATGTGCCTATGTCTTTCGGATCGTTTTCCGACGGAGAGATTGATGAGCTGAGCCGCAGAG
TAACTGAGTCCGAACCCGTCCTGTTTGGATCATTTGAACCGGGCGAAGTGAACTCAATTATATCGTCCCG
ATCAGCCGTATCTTTTCCACTACGCAAGCAGAGACGTAGACGCAGGAGCAGGAGGACTGAATACTGACTA
ACCGGGGTAGGTGGGTACATATTTTCGACGGACACAGGCCCTGGGCACTTGCAAAAGAAGTCCGTTCTGC
AGAACCAGCTTACAGAACCGACCTTGGAGCGCAATGTCCTGGAAAGAATTCATGCCCCGGTGCTCGACAC
GTCGAAAGAGGAACAACTCAAACTCAGGTACCAGATGATGCCCACCGAAGCCAACAAAAGTAGGTACCAG
TCTCGTAAAGTAGAAAATCAGAAAGCCATAACCACTGAGCGACTACTGTCAGGACTACGACTGTATAACT
CTGCCACAGATCAGCCAGAATGCTATAAGATCACCTATCCGAAACCATTGTACTCCAGTAGCGTACCGGC
GAACTACTCCGATCCACAGTTCGCTGTAGCTGTCTGTAACAACTATCTGCATGAGAACTATCCGACAGTA
GCATCTTATCAGATTACTGACGAGTACGATGCTTACTTGGATATGGTAGACGGGACAGTCGCCTGCCTGG
ATACTGCAACCTTCTGCCCCGCTAAGCTTAGAAGTTACCCGAAAAAACATGAGTATAGAGCCCCGAATAT
CCGCAGTGCGGTTCCATCAGCGATGCAGAACACGCTACAAAATGTGCTCATTGCCGCAACTAAAAGAAAT
TGCAACGTCACGCAGATGCGTGAACTGCCAACACTGGACTCAGCGACATTCAATGTCGAATGCTTTCGAA
AATATGCATGTAATGACGAGTATTGGGAGGAGTTCGCTCGGAAGCCAATTAGGATTACCACTGAGTTTGT
CACCGCATATGTAGCTAGACTGAAAGGCCCTAAGGCCGCCGCACTATTTGCAAAGACGTATAATTTGGTC
CCATTGCAAGAAGTGCCTATGGATAGATTCGTCATGGACATGAAAAGAGACGTGAAAGTTACACCAGGCA
CGAAACACACAGAAGAAAGACCGAAAGTACAAGTGATACAAGCCGCAGAACCCCTGGCGACTGCTTACTT
ATGCGGGATTCACCGGGAATTAGTGCGTAGGCTTACGGCCGTCTTGCTTCCAAACATTCACACGCTTTTT
GACATGTCGGCGGAGGATTTTGATGCAATCATAGCAGAACACTTCAAGCAAGGCGACCCGGTACTGGAGA
CGGATATCGCATCATTCGACAAAAGCCAAGACGACGCTATGGCGTTAACCGGTCTGATGATCTTGGAGGA
CCTGGGTGTGGATCAACCACTACTCGACTTGATCGAGTGCGCCTTTGGAGAAATATCATCCACCCATCTA
CCTACGGGTACTCGTTTTAAATTCGGGGCGATGATGAAATCCGGAATGTTCCTCACACTTTTTGTCAACA
CAGTTTTGAATGTCGTTATCGCCAGCAGAGTACTAGAAGAGCGGCTTAAAACGTCCAGATGTGCAGCGTT
CATTGGCGACGACAACATCATACATGGAGTAGTATCTGACAAAGAAATGGCTGAGAGGTGCGCCACCTGG
CTCAACATGGAGGTTAAGATCATCGACGCAGTCATCGGTGAGAGACCACCTTACTTCTGCGGCGGATTTA
TCTTGCAAGATTCGGTTACTTCCACAGCGTGCCGCGTGGC
Features (pLannotate 1.2.2; 10 found; start..end, strand, type, name):
    782..1585    -  CDS            URA3: orotidine-5'-phosphate decarboxylase, required for uracil biosynthesis; S. cerevisiae URA3; yeast auxotrophic marker, counterselectable with 5-fluoroorotic acid (5-FOA)
   1586..1796    -  promoter       URA3 promoter: S. cerevisiae URA3
   1801..1878    +  CDS            RAF1 (fragment): RAF_YEAST - Experimental evidence at transcript level: Swiss-Prot protein existence level 2. Antagonizes transcriptional repression of recombinase FLP by REP1-REP2. May play a role in plasmid partitioning. From Saccharomyces cerevisiae (strain ATCC 204508 / S288c) (Baker's yeast).
   2032..3196    -  rep_origin     2μ ori: yeast 2μ plasmid origin of replication
   3197..3246    -  misc_feature   bom (fragment): basis of mobility region from pBR322
   3348..3383    -  CDS            rop (fragment): Rop protein, which maintains plasmids at low copy number; rop
   3478..3582    +  promoter       AmpR promoter: bla
   3583..4443    +  CDS            AmpR: β-lactamase; bla; confers resistance to ampicillin, carbenicillin, and related antibiotics
   4614..5202    +  rep_origin     ori: high-copy-number ColE1/pMB1/pBR322/pUC origin of replication
   5367..265     +  CDS            POLN_SINDV (across the origin): Experimental evidence at protein level: Swiss-Prot protein existence level 1. [RNA-directed RNA polymerase nsP4]: RNA dependent RNA polymerase (PubMed:8107248, PubMed:7517863, PubMed:19036396). Replicates genomic and antigenomic RNA by recognizing replications specific signals. The early replication complex formed by the polyprotein P123 and nsP4 synthesizes minus-strand RNAs (PubMed:8107248, PubMed:7517863, PubMed:2529379). The late replication complex composed of fully processed nsP1-nsP4 is responsible for the production of genomic and subgenomic plus-strand RNAs (PubMed:8107248, PubMed:751
