[The description below was written by a language model from this plasmid's Addgene catalogue record and pLannotate feature annotations shown in this document.]
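Description:
pJJH1260 is a triple shuttle vector built on the Sindbis virus replicon plasmid pSinRep5. It is designed to be handled in bacteria, budding yeast and mammalian cells, and the complete construct is 12,640 bp. For propagation in E. coli it carries a high-copy ColE1/pUC-type origin and the β-lactamase gene with its own promoter, which confers ampicillin resistance. Short remnants of the pBR322 bom and rop regions are also detected. The yeast module consists of the S. cerevisiae URA3 gene under its native promoter and the 2μ plasmid origin of replication, with a small adjoining fragment of the 2μ RAF1 reading frame. URA3 allows selection in uracil-auxotrophic strains and counterselection with 5-fluoroorotic acid, while the 2μ origin supports episomal multicopy maintenance. The catalogue lists ScURA3 twice as an insert, but the feature table shows only one URA3 copy, so this is probably a duplicated entry.

The viral component is the large open reading frame for the Sindbis nonstructural polyprotein (nsP1–nsP4), annotated across the plasmid origin. This polyprotein supplies the RNA-dependent RNA polymerase activities that replicate the genomic RNA and produce subgenomic plus-strand RNA. The feature table does not annotate the subgenomic promoter, cloning site or in vitro transcription promoter usually associated with pSinRep5-type replicons. No transgene or reporter is recorded either, so the plasmid appears to be an empty recipient vector. According to the associated publication title, this vector series is intended for Sindbis virus-mediated infection of neurons, alone or combined with lentiviral vectors. The yeast elements presumably allow inserts to be assembled by homologous recombination in yeast, although the record does not say so explicitly.
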