Addgene plasmid #36913: pJJH1260
Depositing lab: Jürgen Heinisch. Depositing organization: Universitaet Osnabrueck. Publication: Triple mammalian/yeast/bacterial shuttle vectors for single and combined Lentivirus- and Sindbis virus-mediated infections of neurons. Bakota L, Brandt R, Heinisch JJ. Mol Genet Genomics. 2012 Apr;287(4):313-24. Epub 2012 Feb 12. 10.1007/s00438-012-0680-1 PubMed 22327349.
Backbone
  Vector backbone: pSinRep5
  Backbone size w/o insert (bp): 9951
  Total vector size (bp): 12640
  Vector type: Mammalian Expression, Bacterial Expression, Yeast Expression
  Selectable markers: URA3
Growth in bacteria
  Bacterial resistance: Ampicillin, 100 μg/mL
  Growth temperature: 37°C
  Growth strain: DH5alpha
  Copy number: High Copy
Gene/Insert 1
  Gene/Insert name: ScURA3
  Species: S. cerevisiae (budding yeast)
  Insert size (bp): 803
Gene/Insert 2
  Gene/Insert name: ScURA3
  Species: S. cerevisiae (budding yeast)
  Insert size (bp): 803
Terms and licenses: Academic/Nonprofit Terms; Industry Terms: Not Available to Industry
How to cite: pJJH1260 was a gift from Jürgen Heinisch (Addgene plasmid # 36913 ; http://n2t.net/addgene:36913 ; RRID:Addgene_36913)
