>Addgene plasmid #36913 | pJJH1260 | addgene partial sequence | sequence record 49940 | pSinRep5-R 5'-AGAACGAAGGAAGGAGCACA-3'
TCGCATATGTAGTGTTGAAGAAACATGAAATTGCCCAGTATTCTTAACCCAACTGCACAGAACAAAAACC
GAAACGAAGATAAATCATGTCGAAAGCTACATATAAGGAACGTGCTGCTACTCATCCTAGTCCTGTTGCT
GCCAAGCTATTTAATATCATGCACGAAAAGCAAACAAACTTGTGTGCTTCATTGGATGTTCGTACCACCA
AGGAATTACTGGAGTTAGTTGAAGCATTAGGTCCCAAAATTTGTTTACTAAAAACACATGTGGATATCTT
GACTGATTTTTCCATGGAGGGCACAGTTAAGCCGCTAAAGGCATTATCCGCCAAGTACAATTTTTTACTC
TTCGAAGACAGAAAATTTGCTGACATTGGTAATACAGTCAAATTGCAGTACTCTGCGGGTGTATACAGAA
TAGCAGAATGGGCAGACATTACGAATGCACACGGTGTGGTGGGCCCAGGTATTGTTAGCGGTTTGAAGCA
GGCGGCAGAAGAAGTAACAAAGGAACCTAGAGGCCTTTTGATGTTAGCAGAATTGTCATGCAAGGGCTCC
CTATCTACTGGAGAATATACTAAGGGTACTGTTGACATTGCGAAGAGCGACAAAGATTTTGTTATCGGCT
TTATTGCTCAAAGAGACATGGGTGGAAGAGATGAAGGTTACGATTGGTTGATTATGACACCCGGTGTGGG
TTTAGATGACAAGGGAGACGCATTGGGTCAACAGTATAGAACCGTGGATGATGTGGTCTCTACAGGATCT
GACATTATTATTGTTGGAAGAGGACTATTTGCAAAGGGAAGGGATGCTAAGGTAGAGGGTGAACGTTACA
GAAAAGCAGGCTGGGAAGCATATTTGAGAAGATGCGGCCAGCA
